Addgene plasmid #83908: pET30-2-PSAT1
Purpose: stable overexpression
Depositing lab: David Sabatini. Depositing organization: Whitehead Institute for Biomedical Research. Publication: A PHGDH inhibitor reveals coordination of serine synthesis and one-carbon unit fate. Pacold ME, Brimacombe KR, Chan SH, Rohde JM, Lewis CA, Swier LJ, Possemato R, Chen WW, Sullivan LB, Fiske BP, Cho S, Freinkman E, Birsoy K, Abu-Remaileh M, Shaul YD, Liu CM, Zhou M, Koh MJ, Chung H, Davidson SM, Luengo A, Wang AQ, Xu X, Yasgar A, Liu L, Rai G, Westover KD, Vander Heiden MG, Shen M, Gray NS, Boxer MB, Sabatini DM. Nat Chem Biol. 2016 Jun;12(6):452-8. doi: 10.1038/nchembio.2070. Epub 2016 Apr 25. PubMed 27110680.
Backbone
  Vector backbone: pET30-2
  Backbone size w/o insert (bp): 5647
  Total vector size (bp): 6787
  Vector type: Bacterial Expression
Growth in bacteria
  Bacterial resistance: Ampicillin, 100 μg/mL
  Growth temperature: 37°C
  Growth strain: DH5alpha
  Copy number: Unknown
Gene/Insert
  Gene/Insert name: phosphoserine aminotransferase 1 (alt name: PSAT1)
  Species: H. sapiens (human)
  Insert size (bp): 1140
  GenBank ID: NM_058179.3
  Entrez Gene: PSAT1 (a.k.a. EPIP, NLS2, PSA, PSAT, PSATD)
  Promoter: T7
  Tag / fusion protein: 6x His tags (N terminal on insert)
  Cloning method: Restriction Enzyme; 5′ cloning site NdeI (unknown if destroyed); 3′ cloning site BamHI (unknown if destroyed)
  Sequencing primers: 5′ T7 Promoter; 3′ T7 Terminator
Terms and licenses: Academic/Nonprofit Terms; Industry Terms: Not Available to Industry
How to cite: pET30-2-PSAT1 was a gift from David Sabatini (Addgene plasmid # 83908 ; http://n2t.net/addgene:83908 ; RRID:Addgene_83908)
