[The description below was written by a language model from this plasmid's Addgene catalogue record and pLannotate feature annotations shown in this document.]
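Description:
pET30-2-PSAT1 is a bacterial expression plasmid of about 6.8 kb that carries the human phosphoserine aminotransferase 1 (PSAT1) coding sequence in the pET30-2 backbone. It is selected with ampicillin through a β-lactamase gene under its own promoter. Replication depends on a ColE1/pMB1-type origin, which is accompanied by the pBR322 bom region and the rop gene; rop normally holds copy number down, although the catalogue lists copy number as unknown. Several tetracycline-resistance gene fragments and a partial tet promoter are annotated around the backbone. These appear to be non-functional remnants of a pBR322-derived ancestor rather than a working marker.

The PSAT1 insert was cloned between NdeI and BamHI sites. It sits downstream of a T7 promoter with an adjacent lac operator and is followed by a T7 terminator. A plasmid-borne lacI gene with its own promoter supplies the repressor, so transcription stays low until it is induced with IPTG in a host that provides T7 RNA polymerase. The record lists an N-terminal 6xHis tag. This matches the short annotated tag fragment immediately upstream of the PSAT1 open reading frame, and the tag would allow purification by metal-affinity chromatography. A short match to a T7 gene 10-derived sequence lies between the insert and the terminator and is probably residual vector sequence rather than an intended fusion.

The stated purpose is "stable overexpression", but the vector design points to inducible production of recombinant His-tagged human PSAT1 in E. coli. PSAT1 is the serine biosynthesis enzyme that interconverts 3-phosphohydroxypyruvate and phosphoserine. The plasmid was deposited with a study of a PHGDH inhibitor and serine synthesis, which suggests use of the purified protein in biochemical work, though the record does not specify this.
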