Features (pLannotate 1.2.2; 19 found; start..end, strand, type, name):
     20..38      +  promoter       T7 promoter: promoter for bacteriophage T7 RNA polymerase
     39..63      +  protein_bind   lac operator: The lac repressor binds to the lac operator to inhibit transcription in E. coli. This inhibition can be relieved by adding lactose or isopropyl-β-D-thiogalactopyranoside (IPTG). lac repressor encoded by lacI
    110..128     +  CDS            capTEV™ (fragment): composite tag for in vivo biotinylation, TEV protease cleavage, and 6xHis tagging
    130..1239    +  CDS            PSAT1: SERC_HUMAN - Also known as PSA. Experimental evidence at protein level: Swiss-Prot protein existence level 1. Catalyzes the reversible conversion of 3- phosphohydroxypyruvate to phosphoserine and of 3-hydroxy-2-oxo-4- phosphonooxybutanoate to phosphohydroxythreonine. From Homo sapiens (Human).
   1258..1307    +  CDS            SET1 (fragment): solubility-enhancement tag derived from T7 phage gene 10B
   1315..1362    +  terminator     T7 terminator: transcription terminator for bacteriophage T7 RNA polymerase
   1385..1489    -  CDS            TcR (fragment): tetracycline efflux protein; tet; confers resistance to tetracycline
   1546..1569    -  promoter       tet promoter (fragment): E. coli promoter for tetracycline efflux protein gene
   1686..1790    +  promoter       AmpR promoter: bla
   1791..2651    +  CDS            AmpR: β-lactamase; bla; confers resistance to ampicillin, carbenicillin, and related antibiotics
   2822..3410    +  rep_origin     ori: high-copy-number ColE1/pMB1/pBR322/pUC origin of replication
   3596..3735    -  misc_feature   bom: basis of mobility region from pBR322
   3837..4028    -  CDS            rop: Rop protein, which maintains plasmids at low copy number; rop
   4045..4425    +  CDS            YPB1_ECOLX: Protein predicted: Swiss-Prot protein existence level 4. From Escherichia coli.
   4667..5291    -  CDS            TcR (fragment): tetracycline efflux protein; tet; confers resistance to tetracycline
   5306..5327    -  protein_bind   CAP binding site: CAP binding activates transcription in the presence of cAMP. E. coli catabolite activator protein
   5340..6422    -  CDS            lacI: lac repressor; lacI; The lac repressor binds to the lac operator to inhibit transcription in E. coli. This inhibition can be relieved by adding lactose or isopropyl-β-D-thiogalactopyranoside (IPTG).
   6423..6500    -  promoter       lacI promoter: lacI
   6508..6787    -  CDS            TcR (fragment): tetracycline efflux protein; tet; confers resistance to tetracycline
>Addgene plasmid #83908 | pET30-2-PSAT1 | depositor full sequence | sequence record 163393 | pET30-2-PSAT1 sequence 6789 bps
GATCTCGATCCCGCGAAATTAATACGACTCACTATAGGGGAATTGTGAGCGGATAACAATTCCCCTCTAG
AAATAATTTTGTTTAAACTTTAAGAAGGAGATATACATATGCATCATCATCATCATCACATGGACGCCCC
CAGGCAGGTGGTCAACTTTGGGCCTGGTCCCGCCAAGCTGCCGCACTCAGTGTTGTTAGAGATACAAAAG
GAATTATTAGACTACAAAGGAGTTGGCATTAGTGTTCTTGAAATGAGTCACAGGTCATCAGATTTTGCCA
AGATTATTAACAATACAGAGAATCTTGTGCGGGAATTGCTAGCTGTTCCAGACAACTATAAGGTGATTTT
TCTGCAAGGAGGTGGGTGCGGCCAGTTCAGTGCTGTCCCCTTAAACCTCATTGGCTTGAAAGCAGGAAGG
TGTGCGGACTATGTGGTGACAGGAGCTTGGTCAGCTAAGGCCGCAGAAGAAGCCAAAAAGTTTGGGACTA
TAAATATCGTTCACCCTAAACTTGGGAGTTATACAAAAATTCCAGATCCAAGCACCTGGAACCTCAACCC
AGATGCCTCCTACGTGTATTATTGCGCAAATGAGACGGTGCATGGTGTGGAGTTTGACTTTATACCCGAT
GTCAAGGGAGCAGTACTGGTTTGTGACATGTCCTCAAACTTCCTGTCCAAGCCAGTGGATGTTTCCAAGT
TTGGTGTGATTTTTGCTGGTGCCCAGAAGAATGTTGGCTCTGCTGGGGTCACCGTGGTGATTGTCCGTGA
TGACCTGCTGGGGTTTGCCCTCCGAGAGTGCCCCTCGGTCCTGGAATACAAGGTGCAGGCTGGAAACAGC
TCCTTGTACAACACGCCTCCATGTTTCAGCATCTACGTCATGGGCTTGGTTCTGGAGTGGATTAAAAACA
ATGGAGGTGCCGCGGCCATGGAGAAGCTTAGCTCCATCAAATCTCAAACAATTTATGAGATTATTGATAA
TTCTCAAGGATTCTACGTTTGTCCAGTGGAGCCCCAAAATAGAAGCAAGATGAATATTCCATTCCGCATT
GGCAATGCCAAAGGAGATGATGCTTTAGAAAAAAGATTTCTTGATAAAGCTCTTGAACTCAATATGTTGT
CCTTGAAAGGGCATAGGTCTGTGGGAGGCATCCGGGCCTCTCTGTATAATGCTGTCACAATTGAAGACGT
TCAGAAGCTGGCCGCCTTCATGAAAAAATTTTTGGAGATGCATCAGCTATGAGCGGCCGCGGATCCGGCT
GCTAACAAAGCCCGAAAGGAAGCTGAGTTGGCTGCTGCCACCGCTGAGCAATAACTAGCATAACCCCTTG
GGGCCTCTAAACGGGTCTTGAGGGGTTTTTTGCTGAAAGGAGGAACTATATCCGGATATCCCGCAAGAGG
CCCGGCAGTACCGGCATAACCAAGCCTATGCCTACAGCATCCAGGGTGACGGTGCCGAGGATGACGATGA
GCGCATTGTTAGATTTCATACACGGTGCCTGACTGCGTTAGCAATTTAACTGTGATAAACTACCGCATTA
AAGCTAGCTTATCGATGATAAGCTGTCAAACATGAGAATTAATTCTTGAAGACGAAAGGGCCTCGTGATA
CGCCTATTTTTATAGGTTAATGTCATGATAATAATGGTTTCTTAGACGTCAGGTGGCACTTTTCGGGGAA
ATGTGCGCGGAACCCCTATTTGTTTATTTTTCTAAATACATTCAAATATGTATCCGCTCATGAGACAATA
ACCCTGATAAATGCTTCAATAATATTGAAAAAGGAAGAGTATGAGTATTCAACATTTCCGTGTCGCCCTT
ATTCCCTTTTTTGCGGCATTTTGCCTTCCTGTTTTTGCTCACCCAGAAACGCTGGTGAAAGTAAAAGATG
CTGAAGATCAGTTGGGTGCACGAGTGGGTTACATCGAACTGGATCTCAACAGCGGTAAGATCCTTGAGAG
TTTTCGCCCCGAAGAACGTTTTCCAATGATGAGCACTTTTAAAGTTCTGCTATGTGGCGCGGTATTATCC
CGTGTTGACGCCGGGCAAGAGCAACTCGGTCGCCGCATACACTATTCTCAGAATGACTTGGTTGAGTACT
CACCAGTCACAGAAAAGCATCTTACGGATGGCATGACAGTAAGAGAATTATGCAGTGCTGCCATAACCAT
GAGTGATAACACTGCGGCCAACTTACTTCTGACAACGATCGGAGGACCGAAGGAGCTAACCGCTTTTTTG
CACAACATGGGGGATCATGTAACTCGCCTTGATCGTTGGGAACCGGAGCTGAATGAAGCCATACCAAACG
ACGAGCGTGACACCACGATGCCTGCAGCAATGGCAACAACGTTGCGCAAACTATTAACTGGCGAACTACT
TACTCTAGCTTCCCGGCAACAATTAATAGACTGGATGGAGGCGGATAAAGTTGCAGGACCACTTCTGCGC
TCGGCCCTTCCGGCTGGCTGGTTTATTGCTGATAAATCTGGAGCCGGTGAGCGTGGGTCTCGCGGTATCA
TTGCAGCACTGGGGCCAGATGGTAAGCCCTCCCGTATCGTAGTTATCTACACGACGGGGAGTCAGGCAAC
TATGGATGAACGAAATAGACAGATCGCTGAGATAGGTGCCTCACTGATTAAGCATTGGTAACTGTCAGAC
CAAGTTTACTCATATATACTTTAGATTGATTTAAAACTTCATTTTTAATTTAAAAGGATCTAGGTGAAGA
TCCTTTTTGATAATCTCATGACCAAAATCCCTTAACGTGAGTTTTCGTTCCACTGAGCGTCAGACCCCGT
AGAAAAGATCAAAGGATCTTCTTGAGATCCTTTTTTTCTGCGCGTAATCTGCTGCTTGCAAACAAAAAAA
CCACCGCTACCAGCGGTGGTTTGTTTGCCGGATCAAGAGCTACCAACTCTTTTTCCGAAGGTAACTGGCT
TCAGCAGAGCGCAGATACCAAATACTGTCCTTCTAGTGTAGCCGTAGTTAGGCCACCACTTCAAGAACTC
TGTAGCACCGCCTACATACCTCGCTCTGCTAATCCTGTTACCAGTGGCTGCTGCCAGTGGCGATAAGTCG
TGTCTTACCGGGTTGGACTCAAGACGATAGTTACCGGATAAGGCGCAGCGGTCGGGCTGAACGGGGGGTT
CGTGCACACAGCCCAGCTTGGAGCGAACGACCTACACCGAACTGAGATACCTACAGCGTGAGCTATGAGA
AAGCGCCACGCTTCCCGAAGGGAGAAAGGCGGACAGGTATCCGGTAAGCGGCAGGGTCGGAACAGGAGAG
CGCACGAGGGAGCTTCCAGGGGGAAACGCCTGGTATCTTTATAGTCCTGTCGGGTTTCGCCACCTCTGAC
TTGAGCGTCGATTTTTGTGATGCTCGTCAGGGGGGCGGAGCCTATGGAAAAACGCCAGCAACGCGGCCTT
TTTACGGTTCCTGGCCTTTTGCTGGCCTTTTGCTCACATGTTCTTTCCTGCGTTATCCCCTGATTCTGTG
GATAACCGTATTACCGCCTTTGAGTGAGCTGATACCGCTCGCCGCAGCCGAACGACCGAGCGCAGCGAGT
CAGTGAGCGAGGAAGCGGAAGAGCGCCTGATGCGGTATTTTCTCCTTACGCATCTGTGCGGTATTTCACA
CCGCAATGGTGCACTCTCAGTACAATCTGCTCTGATGCCGCATAGTTAAGCCAGTATACACTCCGCTATC
GCTACGTGACTGGGTCATGGCTGCGCCCCGACACCCGCCAACACCCGCTGACGCGCCCTGACGGGCTTGT
CTGCTCCCGGCATCCGCTTACAGACAAGCTGTGACCGTCTCCGGGAGCTGCATGTGTCAGAGGTTTTCAC
CGTCATCACCGAAACGCGCGAGGCAGCTGCGGTAAAGCTCATCAGCGTGGTCGTGAAGCGATTCACAGAT
GTCTGCCTGTTCATCCGCGTCCAGCTCGTTGAGTTTCTCCAGAAGCGTTAATGTCTGGCTTCTGATAAAG
CGGGCCATGTTAAGGGCGGTTTTTTCCTGTTTGGTCACTGATGCCTCCGTGTAAGGGGGATTTCTGTTCA
TGGGGGTAATGATACCGATGAAACGAGAGAGGATGCTCACGATACGGGTTACTGATGATGAACATGCCCG
GTTACTGGAACGTTGTGAGGGTAAACAACTGGCGGTATGGATGCGGCGGGACCAGAGAAAAATCACTCAG
GGTCAATGCCAGCGCTTCGTTAATACAGATGTAGGTGTTCCACAGGGTAGCCAGCAGCATCCTGCGATGC
AGATCCGGAACATAATGGTGCAGGGCGCTGACTTCCGCGTTTCCAGACTTTACGAAACACGGAAACCGAA
GACCATTCATGTTGTTGCTCAGGTCGCAGACGTTTTGCAGCAGCAGTCGCTTCACGTTCGCTCGCGTATC
GGTGATTCATTCTGCTAACCAGTAAGGCAACCCCGCCAGCCTAGCCGGGTCCTCAACGACAGGAGCACGA
TCATGCGCACCCGTGGCCAGGACCCAACGCTGCCCGAGATGCGCCGCGTGCGGCTGCTGGAGATGGCGGA
CGCGATGGATATGTTCTGCCAAGGGTTGGTTTGCGCATTCACAGTTCTCCGCAAGAATTGATTGGCTCCA
ATTCTTGGAGTGGTGAATCCGTTAGCGAGGTGCCGCCGGCTTCCATTCAGGTCGAGGTGGCCCGGCTCCA
TGCACCGCGACGCAACGCGGGGAGGCAGACAAGGTATAGGGCGGCGCCTACAATCCATGCCAACCCGTTC
CATGTGCTCGCCGAGGCGGCATAAATCGCCGTGACGATCAGCGGTCCAATGATCGAAGTTAGGCTGGTAA
GAGCCGCGAGCGATCCTTGAAGCTGTCCCTGATGGTCGTCATCTACCTGCCTGGACAGCATGGCCTGCAA
CGCGGGCATCCCGATGCCGCCGGAAGCGAGAAGAATCATAATGGGGAAGGCCATCCAGCCTCGCGTCGCG
AACGCCAGCAAGACGTAGCCCAGCGCGTCGGCCGCCATGCCGGCGATAATGGCCTGCTTCTCGCCGAAAC
GTTTGGTGGCGGGACCAGTGACGAAGGCTTGAGCGAGGGCGTGCAAGATTCCGAATACCGCAAGCGACAG
GCCGATCATCGTCGCGCTCCAGCGAAAGCGGTCCTCGCCGAAAATGACCCAGAGCGCTGCCGGCACCTGT
CCTACGAGTTGCATGATAAAGAAGACAGTCATAAGTGCGGCGACGATAGTCATGCCCCGCGCCCACCGGA
AGGAGCTGACTGGGTTGAAGGCTCTCAAGGGCATCGGTCGAGATCCCGGTGCCTAATGAGTGAGCTAACT
TACATTAATTGCGTTGCGCTCACTGCCCGCTTTCCAGTCGGGAAACCTGTCGTGCCAGCTGCATTAATGA
ATCGGCCAACGCGCGGGGAGAGGCGGTTTGCGTATTGGGCGCCAGGGTGGTTTTTCTTTTCACCAGTGAG
ACGGGCAACAGCTGATTGCCCTTCACCGCCTGGCCCTGAGAGAGTTGCAGCAAGCGGTCCACGCTGGTTT
GCCCCAGCAGGCGAAAATCCTGTTTGATGGTGGTTAACGGCGGGATATAACATGAGCTGTCTTCGGTATC
GTCGTATCCCACTACCGAGATATCCGCACCAACGCGCAGCCCGGACTCGGTAATGGCGCGCATTGCGCCC
AGCGCCATCTGATCGTTGGCAACCAGCATCGCAGTGGGAACGATGCCCTCATTCAGCATTTGCATGGTTT
GTTGAAAACCGGACATGGCACTCCAGTCGCCTTCCCGTTCCGCTATCGGCTGAATTTGATTGCGAGTGAG
ATATTTATGCCAGCCAGCCAGACGCAGACGCGCCGAGACAGAACTTAATGGGCCCGCTAACAGCGCGATT
TGCTGGTGACCCAATGCGACCAGATGCTCCACGCCCAGTCGCGTACCGTCTTCATGGGAGAAAATAATAC
TGTTGATGGGTGTCTGGTCAGAGACATCAAGAAATAACGCCGGAACATTAGTGCAGGCAGCTTCCACAGC
AATGGCATCCTGGTCATCCAGCGGATAGTTAATGATCAGCCCACTGACGCGTTGCGCGAGAAGATTGTGC
ACCGCCGCTTTACAGGCTTCGACGCCGCTTCGTTCTACCATCGACACCACCACGCTGGCACCCAGTTGAT
CGGCGCGAGATTTAATCGCCGCGACAATTTGCGACGGCGCGTGCAGGGCCAGACTGGAGGTGGCAACGCC
AATCAGCAACGACTGTTTGCCCGCCAGTTGTTGTGCCACGCGGTTGGGAATGTAATTCAGCTCCGCCATC
GCCGCTTCCACTTTTTCCCGCGTTTTCGCAGAAACGTGGCTGGCCTGGTTCACCACGCGGGAAACGGTCT
GATAAGAGACACCGGCATACTCTGCGACATCGTATAACGTTACTGGTTTCACATTCACCACCCTGAATTG
ACTCTCTTCCGGGCGCTATCATGCCATACCGCGAAAGGTTTTGCGCCATTCGATGGTGTCCGGGATCTCG
ACGCTCTCCCTTATGCGACTCCTGCATTAGGAAGCAGCCCAGTAGTAGGTTGAGGCCGTTGAGCACCGCC
GCCGCAAGGAATGGTGCATGCAAGGAGATGGCGCCCAACAGTCCCCCGGCCACGGGGCCTGCCACCATAC
CCACGCCGAAACAAGCGCTCATGAGCCCGAAGTGGCGAGCCCGATCTTCCCCATCGGTGATGTCGGCGAT
ATAGGCGCCAGCAACCGCACCTGTGGCGCCGGTGATGCCGGCCACGATGCGTCCGGCGTAGAGGATCGA
