>Addgene plasmid #83908 | pET30-2-PSAT1 | addgene partial sequence | sequence record 163385 | T7 5'-TAATACGACTCACTATAGGG-3'
CTAGAAATAATTTTGTTTAAACTTTAAGAAGGAGATATACATATGCATCATCATCATCATCACATGGACG
CCCCCAGGCAGGTGGTCAACTTTGGGCCTGGTCCCGCCAAGCTGCCGCACTCAGTGTTGTTAGAGATACA
AAAGGAATTATTAGACTACAAAGGAGTTGGCATTAGTGTTCTTGAAATGAGTCACAGGTCATCAGATTTT
GCCAAGATTATTAACAATACAGAGAATCTTGTGCGGGAATTGCTAGCTGTTCCAGACAACTATAAGGTGA
TTTTTCTGCAAGGAGGTGGGTGCGGCCAGTTCAGTGCTGTCCCCTTAAACCTCATTGGCTTGAAAGCAGG
AAGGTGTGCGGACTATGTGGTGACAGGAGCTTGGTCAGCTAAGGCCGCAGAAGAAGCCAAAAAGTTTGGG
ACTATAAATATCGTTCACCCTAAACTTGGGAGTTATACAAAAATTCCAGATCCAAGCACCTGGAACCTCA
ACCCAGATGCCTCCTACGTGTATTATTGCGCAAATGAGACGGTGCATGGTGTGGAGTTTGACTTTATACC
CGATGTCAAGGGAGCAGTACTGGTTTGTGACATGTCCTCAAACTTCCTGTCCAAGCCAGTGGATGTTTCC
AAGTTTGGTGTGATTTTTGCTGGTGCCCAGAAGAATGTTGGCTCTGCTGGGGTCACCGTGGTGATTGTCC
GTGATGACCTGCTGGGGTTTGCCCTCCGAGAGTGCCCCTCGGTCCTGGAATACAAGGTGCAGGCTGGAAA
CAGCTCCTTGTACAACACGCCTCCATGTTTCAGCATCTACGTCATGGGCTTGGTTCTGGAGTGGATTAAA
AACAATGGAGGTGCCGCGGCCATGGAGAAGCTTAGCTCCATCAAATCTCAAACAATTTATGAGATTATTG
ATAATTCTCAAGGATTCTACGTTTGTCCAGTGGAGCCCCAAAATAGAAGCAAGATGAATATTCCATTCCG
CATTGGCAATGCCAAAGGAGATGATGCTTTAGAAAAAAGATTTCTT
