>Addgene plasmid #83908 | pET30-2-PSAT1 | addgene partial sequence | sequence record 163392 | T7term 5'-GCTAGTTATTGCTCAGCGG-3'
CTTTCGGGCTTTGTTAGCAGCCGGATCCGCGGCCGCTCATAGCTGATGCATCTCCAAAAATTTTTTCATG
AAGGCGGCCAGCTTCTGAACGTCTTCAATTGTGACAGCATTATACAGAGAGGCCCGGATGCCTCCCACAG
ACCTATGCCCTTTCAAGGACAACATATTGAGTTCAAGAGCTTTATCAAGAAATCTTTTTTCTAAAGCATC
ATCTCCTTTGGCATTGCCAATGCGGAATGGAATATTCATCTTGCTTCTATTTTGGGGCTCCACTGGACAA
ACGTAGAATCCTTGAGAATTATCAATAATCTCATAAATTGTTTGAGATTTGATGGAGCTAAGCTTCTCCA
TGGCCGCGGCACCTCCATTGTTTTTAATCCACTCCAGAACCAAGCCCATGACGTAGATGCTGAAACATGG
AGGCGTGTTGTACAAGGAGCTGTTTCCAGCCTGCACCTTGTATTCCAGGACCGAGGGGCACTCTCGGAGG
GCAAACCCCAGCAGGTCATCACGGACAATCACCACGGTGACCCCAGCAGAGCCAACATTCTTCTGGGCAC
CAGCAAAAATCACACCAAACTTGGAAACATCCACTGGCTTGGACAGGAAGTTTGAGGACATGTCACAAAC
CAGTACTGCTCCCTTGACATCGGGTATAAAGTCAAACTCCACACCATGCACCGTCTCATTTGCGCAATAA
TACACGTAGGAGGCATCTGGGTTGAGGTTCCAGGTGCTTGGATCTGGAATTTTTGTATAACTCCCAAGTT
TAGGGTGAACGATATTTATAGTCCCAAACTTTTTGGCTTCTTCTGCGGCCTTAGCTGACCAAGCTCCTGT
CACCACATAGTCCGCACACCTTCCTGCTTTCAAGCCAATGAGGTTTAAGGGGACAGCACTGAACTGGCCG
CACCCACCTCCTTGCAGAAAAATCACCTTATAGTTGTCTGGAACAGCTAGCAATTCCCGCACAAGATTCT
CTGTATTGTTAATAATCTTGGCAAAATCTGATGACCTGTGACTCATTTCAAGAACACTAATGCCAACTCC
TTTGTAGTCTAATAA
